Addgene plasmid #170813: pW188-lenti-spsgRNA-lacZ-pEF1s-NLS-mScarlet-I-P2A-BlastR
Purpose: Lentiviral vector to co-express a lacZ control spsgRNA with NLS-mScarlet-I
Depositing lab: Kenneth Yamada. Depositing organization: National Institute of Dental and Craniofacial Research (NIDCR). Publication: Budding epithelial morphogenesis driven by cell-matrix versus cell-cell adhesion. Wang S, Matsumoto K, Lish SR, Cartagena-Rivera AX, Yamada KM. Cell. 2021 Jul 8;184(14):3702-3716.e30. doi: 10.1016/j.cell.2021.05.015. Epub 2021 Jun 15. PubMed 34133940.
Backbone
  Vector backbone: pW212 (Addgene #170810)
  Vector type: Mammalian Expression, Lentiviral
Growth in bacteria
  Bacterial resistance: Ampicillin, 100 μg/mL
  Growth temperature: 30°C
  Growth strain: NEB Stable
  Copy number: High Copy
Gene/Insert
  Gene/Insert name: NLS-mScarlet-I-P2A-BlastR
  gRNA/shRNA sequence: gTGCGAATACGCCCACGCGAT
  Species: Synthetic; B. coriaceae
  Insert size (bp): 1209
  Mutation: NA
  Cloning method: Restriction Enzyme; 5′ cloning site Unknown (unknown if destroyed); 3′ cloning site unknown (unknown if destroyed)
  Sequencing primers: 5′ unknown
Terms and licenses: Academic/Nonprofit Terms; Industry Terms: Not Available to Industry
Depositor comments: 3rd generation lentiviral backbone. Please visit https://www.biorxiv.org/content/10.1101/2020.06.24.165795v2.full for bioRxiv preprint.
How to cite: pW188-lenti-spsgRNA-lacZ-pEF1s-NLS-mScarlet-I-P2A-BlastR was a gift from Kenneth Yamada (Addgene plasmid # 170813 ; http://n2t.net/addgene:170813 ; RRID:Addgene_170813)
