[The description below was written by a language model from this plasmid's Addgene catalogue record and pLannotate feature annotations shown in this document.]
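Description:
pW188-lenti-spsgRNA-lacZ-pEF1s-NLS-mScarlet-I-P2A-BlastR is a third-generation, self-inactivating lentiviral transfer plasmid of about 9.4 kb, built on the pW212 backbone for delivery into mammalian cells. In bacteria it is maintained by a high-copy ColE1/pUC-type origin and selected with ampicillin (AmpR). It also carries an f1 origin and, outside the viral genome, an SV40/EM7-driven BleoR (Zeocin resistance) cassette with an SV40 poly(A) signal. The viral genome is transcribed from a CMV enhancer/promoter fused to a truncated HIV-1 5' LTR, which makes packaging Tat-independent. It contains the Ψ packaging signal with a partial gag sequence, the RRE for Rev-dependent nuclear export, the cPPT/CTS element, WPRE to boost transcript stability and expression, and a ΔU3 3' LTR followed by a bGH poly(A) signal.

The payload consists of two expression units. A human U6 (Pol III) promoter drives a Streptococcus pyogenes Cas9 guide RNA whose spacer targets lacZ, so it serves as a non-targeting control guide in mammalian cells. Downstream, a short EF-1α core promoter (pEF1s) drives a single open reading frame encoding nuclear-localised mScarlet-I, a bright, fast-maturing monomeric red fluorescent protein. This is linked through a P2A self-cleaving peptide to blasticidin S deaminase. The NLS and P2A are indicated by the construct name rather than annotated in the feature table. Transduced cells therefore have red nuclei and can be selected with blasticidin. No Cas9 is encoded, so the nuclease or a Cas9-derived effector must be supplied separately. The vector is intended as a matched negative control alongside gene-targeting sgRNA versions of the same design.
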