Features (pLannotate 1.2.2; 33 found; start..end, strand, type, name):
      8..241     +  LTR            3' LTR (ΔU3): self-inactivating 3' long terminal repeat (LTR) from HIV-1
    273..497     +  polyA_signal   bGH poly(A) signal: bovine growth hormone polyadenylation signal
    501..522     +  promoter       SV40 promoter (fragment): SV40 enhancer and early promoter
    543..971     +  rep_origin     f1 ori (sequence partly withheld): f1 bacteriophage origin of replication; arrow indicates direction of (+) strand synthesis
    985..1314    +  promoter       SV40 promoter: SV40 enhancer and early promoter
   1362..1409    +  promoter       EM7 promoter: synthetic bacterial promoter&nbsp
   1428..1802    +  CDS            BleoR: antibiotic-binding protein; Sh ble from Streptoalloteichus hindustanus; confers resistance to bleomycin, phleomycin, and Zeocin™
   1812..1937    +  CDS            ble (fragment): BLE_KLEPN - Experimental evidence at protein level: Swiss-Prot protein existence level 1. Binding protein with a strong affinity to the bleomycin family of antibiotics. Binds to CL990; an antimitotic-antibiotic compound. From Klebsiella pneumoniae.
   1932..2053    +  polyA_signal   SV40 poly(A) signal: SV40 polyadenylation signal
   2126..2142    -  protein_bind   lac operator: The lac repressor binds to the lac operator to inhibit transcription in E. coli. This inhibition can be relieved by adding lactose or isopropyl-β-D-thiogalactopyranoside (IPTG). lac repressor encoded by lacI
   2150..2180    -  promoter       lac promoter: promoter for the E. coli lac operon
   2195..2216    -  protein_bind   CAP binding site: CAP binding activates transcription in the presence of cAMP. E. coli catabolite activator protein
   2229..2321    -  CDS            lacI (fragment): lac repressor; lacI; The lac repressor binds to the lac operator to inhibit transcription in E. coli. This inhibition can be relieved by adding lactose or isopropyl-β-D-thiogalactopyranoside (IPTG).
   2504..3092    -  rep_origin     ori: high-copy-number ColE1/pMB1/pBR322/pUC origin of replication
   3263..4123    -  CDS            AmpR: β-lactamase; bla; confers resistance to ampicillin, carbenicillin, and related antibiotics
   4124..4228    -  promoter       AmpR promoter: bla
   4287..4339    -  misc_feature   bom (fragment): basis of mobility region from pBR322
   4494..4873    +  enhancer       CMV enhancer: human cytomegalovirus immediate early enhancer
   4874..5073    +  promoter       CMV promoter: human cytomegalovirus (CMV) immediate early promoter
   5091..5271    +  LTR            5' LTR (truncated): truncated 5' long terminal repeat (LTR) from HIV-1
   5318..5443    +  misc_feature   HIV-1 Ψ: packaging signal of human immunodeficiency virus type 1
   5427..5790    +  CDS            HIV-1 gag (fragment): gag protein from human immunodeficiency virus 1; gag
   5936..6169    +  misc_feature   RRE: The Rev response element (RRE) of HIV-1 allows for Rev-dependent mRNA export from the nucleus to the cytoplasm.
   6546..6646    +  CDS            Rev (fragment): human immunodeficiency virus 1 (HIV-1) Rev protein; rev; enhances nuclear export of unspliced and incompletely spliced viral mRNAs
   6696..6813    +  misc_feature   cPPT/CTS: central polypurine tract and central termination sequence of HIV-1
   6863..7103    +  promoter       U6 promoter: RNA polymerase III promoter for human U6 snRNA
   7133..7208    +  misc_RNA       gRNA scaffold: guide RNA scaffold for the Streptococcus pyogenes CRISPR/Cas9 system
   7223..7239    +  CDS            small t antigen (fragment): SV40 (simian virus 40) small t antigen
   7265..7476    +  promoter       EF-1α core promoter: core promoter for human elongation factor EF-1α
   7552..8244    +  CDS            mScarlet-I: mScarlet-I is a basic (constitutively fluorescent) red fluorescent protein published in 2016, derived from synthetic construct. It is reported to be a rapidly-maturing monomer with moderate acid sensitivity.
   8311..8709    +  CDS            BSD: blasticidin S deaminase; Aspergillus terreus BSD; confers resistance to blasticidin
   8725..9313    +  misc_feature   WPRE: woodchuck hepatitis virus posttranscriptional regulatory element
   9309..9377    +  CDS            nef (fragment): NEF_HV1LA - Experimental evidence at protein level: Swiss-Prot protein existence level 1. Extracellular Nef protein targets CD4(+) T-lymphocytes for apoptosis by interacting with CXCR4 surface receptors. From Human immunodeficiency virus type 1 group M subtype B (isolate Lai) (HIV-1).
>Addgene plasmid #170813 | pW188-lenti-spsgRNA-lacZ-pEF1s-NLS-mScarlet-I-P2A-BlastR | addgene full sequence | sequence record 334395 | Addgene NGS Result
GGGGGACTGGAAGGGCTAATTCACTCCCAACGAAGACAAGATCTGCTTTTTGCTTGTACTGGGTCTCTCT
GGTTAGACCAGATCTGAGCCTGGGAGCTCTCTGGCTAACTAGGGAACCCACTGCTTAAGCCTCAATAAAG
CTTGCCTTGAGTGCTTCAAGTAGTGTGTGCCCGTCTGTTGTGTGACTCTGGTAACTAGAGATCCCTCAGA
CCCTTTTAGTCAGTGTGGAAAATCTCTAGCAGGGCCCGTTTAAACCCGCTGATCAGCCTCGACTGTGCCT
TCTAGTTGCCAGCCATCTGTTGTTTGCCCCTCCCCCGTGCCTTCCTTGACCCTGGAAGGTGCCACTCCCA
CTGTCCTTTCCTAATAAAATGAGGAAATTGCATCGCATTGTCTGAGTAGGTGTCATTCTATTCTGGGGGG
TGGGGTGGGGCAGGACAGCAAGGGGGAGGATTGGGAAGACAATAGCAGGCATGCTGGGGATGCGGTGGGC
TCTATGGCTTCTGAGGCGGAAAGAACCAGCTGGGGCTCTAGGGGGTATCCCC
[124 nt withheld, positions 543-666]
C
[91 nt withheld, positions 668-758]
A
[49 nt withheld, positions 760-808]
CCTTTGACGTTGGAGTCCACGTTCTTT
[37 nt withheld, positions 836-872]
ACCCTATCTCGGTCTATTCTTTTGATTTATAAGGGATTTTGCCGATTTCGGCCTATTGGTTAAAAAATGA
GCTGATTTAACAAAAATTTAACGCGAATTAATTCTGTGGAATGTGTGTCAGTTAGGGTGTGGAAAGTCCC
CAGGCTCCCCAGCAGGCAGAAGTATGCAAAGCATGCATCTCAATTAGTCAGCAACCAGGTGTGGAAAGTC
CCCAGGCTCCCCAGCAGGCAGAAGTATGCAAAGCATGCATCTCAATTAGTCAGCAACCATAGTCCCGCCC
CTAACTCCGCCCATCCCGCCCCTAACTCCGCCCAGTTCCGCCCATTCTCCGCCCCATGGCTGACTAATTT
TTTTTATTTATGCAGAGGCCGAGGCCGCCTCTGCCTCTGAGCTATTCCAGAAGTAGTGAGGAGGCTTTTT
TGGAGGCCTAGGCTTTTGCAAAAAGCTCCCGGGAGCTTGTATATCCATTTTCGGATCTGATCAGCACGTG
TTGACAATTAATCATCGGCATAGTATATCGGCATAGTATAATACGACAAGGTGAGGAACTAAACCATGGC
CAAGTTGACCAGTGCCGTTCCGGTGCTCACCGCGCGCGACGTCGCCGGAGCGGTCGAGTTCTGGACCGAC
CGGCTCGGGTTCTCCCGGGACTTCGTGGAGGACGACTTCGCCGGTGTGGTCCGGGACGACGTGACCCTGT
TCATCAGCGCGGTCCAGGACCAGGTGGTGCCGGACAACACCCTGGCCTGGGTGTGGGTGCGCGGCCTGGA
CGAGCTGTACGCCGAGTGGTCGGAGGTCGTGTCCACGAACTTCCGGGACGCCTCCGGGCCGGCCATGACC
GAGATCGGCGAGCAGCCGTGGGGGCGGGAGTTCGCCCTGCGCGACCCGGCCGGCAACTGCGTGCACTTCG
TGGCCGAGGAGCAGGACTGACACGTGCTACGAGATTTCGATTCCACCGCCGCCTTCTATGAAAGGTTGGG
CTTCGGAATCGTTTTCCGGGACGCCGGCTGGATGATCCTCCAGCGCGGGGATCTCATGCTGGAGTTCTTC
GCCCACCCCAACTTGTTTATTGCAGCTTATAATGGTTACAAATAAAGCAATAGCATCACAAATTTCACAA
ATAAAGCATTTTTTTCACTGCATTCTAGTTGTGGTTTGTCCAAACTCATCAATGTATCTTATCATGTCTG
TATACCGTCGACCTCTAGCTAGAGCTTGGCGTAATCATGGTCATAGCTGTTTCCTGTGTGAAATTGTTAT
CCGCTCACAATTCCACACAACATACGAGCCGGAAGCATAAAGTGTAAAGCCTGGGGTGCCTAATGAGTGA
GCTAACTCACATTAATTGCGTTGCGCTCACTGCCCGCTTTCCAGTCGGGAAACCTGTCGTGCCAGCTGCA
TTAATGAATCGGCCAACGCGCGGGGAGAGGCGGTTTGCGTATTGGGCGCTCTTCCGCTTCCTCGCTCACT
GACTCGCTGCGCTCGGTCGTTCGGCTGCGGCGAGCGGTATCAGCTCACTCAAAGGCGGTAATACGGTTAT
CCACAGAATCAGGGGATAACGCAGGAAAGAACATGTGAGCAAAAGGCCAGCAAAAGGCCAGGAACCGTAA
AAAGGCCGCGTTGCTGGCGTTTTTCCATAGGCTCCGCCCCCCTGACGAGCATCACAAAAATCGACGCTCA
AGTCAGAGGTGGCGAAACCCGACAGGACTATAAAGATACCAGGCGTTTCCCCCTGGAAGCTCCCTCGTGC
GCTCTCCTGTTCCGACCCTGCCGCTTACCGGATACCTGTCCGCCTTTCTCCCTTCGGGAAGCGTGGCGCT
TTCTCATAGCTCACGCTGTAGGTATCTCAGTTCGGTGTAGGTCGTTCGCTCCAAGCTGGGCTGTGTGCAC
GAACCCCCCGTTCAGCCCGACCGCTGCGCCTTATCCGGTAACTATCGTCTTGAGTCCAACCCGGTAAGAC
ACGACTTATCGCCACTGGCAGCAGCCACTGGTAACAGGATTAGCAGAGCGAGGTATGTAGGCGGTGCTAC
AGAGTTCTTGAAGTGGTGGCCTAACTACGGCTACACTAGAAGAACAGTATTTGGTATCTGCGCTCTGCTG
AAGCCAGTTACCTTCGGAAAAAGAGTTGGTAGCTCTTGATCCGGCAAACAAACCACCGCTGGTAGCGGTG
GTTTTTTTGTTTGCAAGCAGCAGATTACGCGCAGAAAAAAAGGATCTCAAGAAGATCCTTTGATCTTTTC
TACGGGGTCTGACGCTCAGTGGAACGAAAACTCACGTTAAGGGATTTTGGTCATGAGATTATCAAAAAGG
ATCTTCACCTAGATCCTTTTAAATTAAAAATGAAGTTTTAAATCAATCTAAAGTATATATGAGTAAACTT
GGTCTGACAGTTACCAATGCTTAATCAGTGAGGCACCTATCTCAGCGATCTGTCTATTTCGTTCATCCAT
AGTTGCCTGACTCCCCGTCGTGTAGATAACTACGATACGGGAGGGCTTACCATCTGGCCCCAGTGCTGCA
ATGATACCGCGAGACCCACGCTCACCGGCTCCAGATTTATCAGCAATAAACCAGCCAGCCGGAAGGGCCG
AGCGCAGAAGTGGTCCTGCAACTTTATCCGCCTCCATCCAGTCTATTAATTGTTGCCGGGAAGCTAGAGT
AAGTAGTTCGCCAGTTAATAGTTTGCGCAACGTTGTTGCCATTGCTACAGGCATCGTGGTGTCACGCTCG
TCGTTTGGTATGGCTTCATTCAGCTCCGGTTCCCAACGATCAAGGCGAGTTACATGATCCCCCATGTTGT
GCAAAAAAGCGGTTAGCTCCTTCGGTCCTCCGATCGTTGTCAGAAGTAAGTTGGCCGCAGTGTTATCACT
CATGGTTATGGCAGCACTGCATAATTCTCTTACTGTCATGCCATCCGTAAGATGCTTTTCTGTGACTGGT
GAGTACTCAACCAAGTCATTCTGAGAATAGTGTATGCGGCGACCGAGTTGCTCTTGCCCGGCGTCAATAC
GGGATAATACCGCGCCACATAGCAGAACTTTAAAAGTGCTCATCATTGGAAAACGTTCTTCGGGGCGAAA
ACTCTCAAGGATCTTACCGCTGTTGAGATCCAGTTCGATGTAACCCACTCGTGCACCCAACTGATCTTCA
GCATCTTTTACTTTCACCAGCGTTTCTGGGTGAGCAAAAACAGGAAGGCAAAATGCCGCAAAAAAGGGAA
TAAGGGCGACACGGAAATGTTGAATACTCATACTCTTCCTTTTTCAATATTATTGAAGCATTTATCAGGG
TTATTGTCTCATGAGCGGATACATATTTGAATGTATTTAGAAAAATAAACAAATAGGGGTTCCGCGCACA
TTTCCCCGAAAAGTGCCACCTGACGTCGACGGATCGGGAGATCTCCCGATCCCCTATGGTGCACTCTCAG
TACAATCTGCTCTGATGCCGCATAGTTAAGCCAGTATCTGCTCCCTGCTTGTGTGTTGGAGGTCGCTGAG
TAGTGCGCGAGCAAAATTTAAGCTACAACAAGGCAAGGCTTGACCGACAATTGCATGAAGAATCTGCTTA
GGGTTAGGCGTTTTGCGCTGCTTCGCGATGTACGGGCCAGATATACGCGTTGACATTGATTATTGACTAG
TTATTAATAGTAATCAATTACGGGGTCATTAGTTCATAGCCCATATATGGAGTTCCGCGTTACATAACTT
ACGGTAAATGGCCCGCCTGGCTGACCGCCCAACGACCCCCGCCCATTGACGTCAATAATGACGTATGTTC
CCATAGTAACGCCAATAGGGACTTTCCATTGACGTCAATGGGTGGAGTATTTACGGTAAACTGCCCACTT
GGCAGTACATCAAGTGTATCATATGCCAAGTACGCCCCCTATTGACGTCAATGACGGTAAATGGCCCGCC
TGGCATTATGCCCAGTACATGACCTTATGGGACTTTCCTACTTGGCAGTACATCTACGTATTAGTCATCG
CTATTACCATGGTGATGCGGTTTTGGCAGTACATCAATGGGCGTGGATAGCGGTTTGACTCACGGGGATT
TCCAAGTCTCCACCCCATTGACGTCAATGGGAGTTTGTTTTGGCACCAAAATCAACGGGACTTTCCAAAA
TGTCGTAACAACTCCGCCCCATTGACGCAAATGGGCGGTAGGCGTGTACGGTGGGAGGTCTATATAAGCA
GCGCGTTTTGCCTGTACTGGGTCTCTCTGGTTAGACCAGATCTGAGCCTGGGAGCTCTCTGGCTAACTAG
GGAACCCACTGCTTAAGCCTCAATAAAGCTTGCCTTGAGTGCTTCAAGTAGTGTGTGCCCGTCTGTTGTG
TGACTCTGGTAACTAGAGATCCCTCAGACCCTTTTAGTCAGTGTGGAAAATCTCTAGCAGTGGCGCCCGA
ACAGGGACTTGAAAGCGAAAGGGAAACCAGAGGAGCTCTCTCGACGCAGGACTCGGCTTGCTGAAGCGCG
CACGGCAAGAGGCGAGGGGCGGCGACTGGTGAGTACGCCAAAAATTTTGACTAGCGGAGGCTAGAAGGAG
AGAGATGGGTGCGAGAGCGTCAGTATTAAGCGGGGGAGAATTAGATCGCGATGGGAAAAAATTCGGTTAA
GGCCAGGGGGAAAGAAAAAATATAAATTAAAACATATAGTATGGGCAAGCAGGGAGCTAGAACGATTCGC
AGTTAATCCTGGCCTGTTAGAAACATCAGAAGGCTGTAGACAAATACTGGGACAGCTACAACCATCCCTT
CAGACAGGATCAGAAGAACTTAGATCATTATATAATACAGTAGCAACCCTCTATTGTGTGCATCAAAGGA
TAGAGATAAAAGACACCAAGGAAGCTTTAGACAAGATAGAGGAAGAGCAAAACAAAAGTAAGACCACCGC
ACAGCAAGCGGCCGCTGATCTTCAGACCTGGAGGAGGAGATATGAGGGACAATTGGAGAAGTGAATTATA
TAAATATAAAGTAGTAAAAATTGAACCATTAGGAGTAGCACCCACCAAGGCAAAGAGAAGAGTGGTGCAG
AGAGAAAAAAGAGCAGTGGGAATAGGAGCTTTGTTCCTTGGGTTCTTGGGAGCAGCAGGAAGCACTATGG
GCGCAGCGTCAATGACGCTGACGGTACAGGCCAGACAATTATTGTCTGGTATAGTGCAGCAGCAGAACAA
TTTGCTGAGGGCTATTGAGGCGCAACAGCATCTGTTGCAACTCACAGTCTGGGGCATCAAGCAGCTCCAG
GCAAGAATCCTGGCTGTGGAAAGATACCTAAAGGATCAACAGCTCCTGGGGATTTGGGGTTGCTCTGGAA
AACTCATTTGCACCACTGCTGTGCCTTGGAATGCTAGTTGGAGTAATAAATCTCTGGAACAGATTTGGAA
TCACACGACCTGGATGGAGTGGGACAGAGAAATTAACAATTACACAAGCTTAATACACTCCTTAATTGAA
GAATCGCAAAACCAGCAAGAAAAGAATGAACAAGAATTATTGGAATTAGATAAATGGGCAAGTTTGTGGA
ATTGGTTTAACATAACAAATTGGCTGTGGTATATAAAATTATTCATAATGATAGTAGGAGGCTTGGTAGG
TTTAAGAATAGTTTTTGCTGTACTTTCTATAGTGAATAGAGTTAGGCAGGGATATTCACCATTATCGTTT
CAGACCCACCTCCCAACCCCGAGGGGACCCGACAGGCCCGAAGGAATAGAAGAAGAAGGTGGAGAGAGAG
ACAGAGACAGATCCATTCGATTAGTGAACGGATCGGCACTGCGTGCGCCAATTCTGCAGACAAATGGCAG
TATTCATCCACAATTTTAAAAGAAAAGGGGGGATTGGGGGGTACAGTGCAGGGGAAAGAATAGTAGACAT
AATAGCAACAGACATACAAACTAAAGAATTACAAAAACAAATTACAAAAATTCAAAATTTTCGGGTTTAT
TACAGGGACAGCAGAGATCCAGTTTGGTTAATTAGCTAGCGAGGGCCTATTTCCCATGATTCCTTCATAT
TTGCATATACGATACAAGGCTGTTAGAGAGATAATTGGAATTAATTTGACTGTAAACACAAAGATATTAG
TACAAAATACGTGACGTAGAAAGTAATAATTTCTTGGGTAGTTTGCAGTTTTAAAATTATGTTTTAAAAT
GGACTATCATATGCTTACCGTAACTTGAAAGTATTTCGATTTCTTGGCTTTATATATCTTGTGGAAAGGA
CGAAACACCGTGCGAATACGCCCACGCGATGTTTTAGAGCTAGAAATAGCAAGTTAAAATAAGGCTAGTC
CGTTATCAACTTGAAAAAGTGGCACCGAGTCGGTGCTTTTTTCGTCTCAAAGGTCTTGAAAGGAGTGGGA
ATTGGCTCCGGTGCCCGTCAGTGGGCAGAGCGCACATCGCCCACAGTCCCCGAGAAGTTGGGGGGAGGGG
TCGGCAATTGATCCGGTGCCTAGAGAAGGTGGCGCGGGGTAAACTGGGAAAGTGATGTCGTGTACTGGCT
CCGCCTTTTTCCCGAGGGTGGGGGAGAACCGTATATAAGTGCAGTAGTCGCCGTGAACGTTCTTTTTCGC
AACGGGTTTGCCGCCAGAACACAGGACCGGTTCTAGAGCGCTGCCACCATGAAGCGACCTGCCGCCACAA
AGAAGGCTGGACAGGCTAAGAAGAAGAAAGTGAGCAAGGGCGAGGCAGTGATCAAGGAGTTCATGCGGTT
CAAGGTGCACATGGAGGGCTCCATGAACGGCCACGAGTTCGAGATCGAGGGCGAGGGCGAGGGCCGCCCC
TACGAGGGCACCCAGACCGCCAAGCTGAAGGTGACCAAGGGTGGCCCCCTGCCCTTCTCCTGGGACATCC
TGTCCCCTCAGTTCATGTACGGCTCCAGGGCCTTCATCAAGCACCCCGCCGACATCCCCGACTACTATAA
GCAGTCCTTCCCCGAGGGCTTCAAGTGGGAGCGCGTGATGAACTTCGAGGACGGCGGCGCCGTGACCGTG
ACCCAGGACACCTCCCTGGAGGACGGCACCCTGATCTACAAGGTGAAGCTCCGCGGCACCAACTTCCCTC
CTGACGGCCCCGTAATGCAGAAGAAGACAATGGGCTGGGAAGCGTCCACCGAGCGGTTGTACCCCGAGGA
CGGCGTGCTGAAGGGCGACATTAAGATGGCCCTGCGCCTGAAGGACGGCGGCCGCTACCTGGCGGACTTC
AAGACCACCTACAAGGCCAAGAAGCCCGTGCAGATGCCCGGCGCCTACAACGTCGACCGCAAGTTGGACA
TCACCTCCCACAACGAGGACTACACCGTGGTGGAACAGTACGAACGCTCCGAGGGCCGCCACTCCACCGG
CGGCATGGACGAGCTGTACAAGGGATCCGGCGCAACAAACTTCTCTCTGCTGAAACAAGCCGGAGATGTC
GAAGAGAATCCTGGACCGATGGCCAAGCCTTTGTCTCAAGAAGAATCCACCCTCATTGAAAGAGCAACGG
CTACAATCAACAGCATCCCCATCTCTGAAGACTACAGCGTCGCCAGCGCAGCTCTCTCTAGCGACGGCCG
CATCTTCACTGGTGTCAATGTATATCATTTTACTGGGGGACCTTGTGCAGAACTCGTGGTGCTGGGCACT
GCTGCTGCTGCGGCAGCTGGCAACCTGACTTGTATCGTCGCGATCGGAAATGAGAACAGGGGCATCTTGA
GCCCCTGCGGACGGTGCCGACAGGTGCTTCTCGATCTGCATCCTGGGATCAAAGCCATAGTGAAGGACAG
TGATGGACAGCCGACGGCAGTTGGGATTCGTGAATTGCTGCCCTCTGGTTATGTGTGGGAGGGCTAAACG
CGTTAAGTCGACAATCAACCTCTGGATTACAAAATTTGTGAAAGATTGACTGGTATTCTTAACTATGTTG
CTCCTTTTACGCTATGTGGATACGCTGCTTTAATGCCTTTGTATCATGCTATTGCTTCCCGTATGGCTTT
CATTTTCTCCTCCTTGTATAAATCCTGGTTGCTGTCTCTTTATGAGGAGTTGTGGCCCGTTGTCAGGCAA
CGTGGCGTGGTGTGCACTGTGTTTGCTGACGCAACCCCCACTGGTTGGGGCATTGCCACCACCTGTCAGC
TCCTTTCCGGGACTTTCGCTTTCCCCCTCCCTATTGCCACGGCGGAACTCATCGCCGCCTGCCTTGCCCG
CTGCTGGACAGGGGCTCGGCTGTTGGGCACTGACAATTCCGTGGTGTTGTCGGGGAAATCATCGTCCTTT
CCTTGGCTGCTCGCCTGTGTTGCCACCTGGATTCTGCGCGGGACGTCCTTCTGCTACGTCCCTTCGGCCC
TCAATCCAGCGGACCTTCCTTCCCGCGGCCTGCTGCCGGCTCTGCGGCCTCTTCCGCGTCTTCGCCTTCG
CCCTCAGACGAGTCGGATCTCCCTTTGGGCCGCCTCCCCGCGTCGACTTTAAGACCAATGACTTACAAGG
CAGCTGTAGATCTTAGCCACTTTTTAAAAGAAAAG
